>Addgene plasmid #85143 | pLV-CDH5-mCitrine-IRES-puro | depositor full sequence | sequence record 166543 | pLV-CDH5-mCitrine-IRES-puro sequence 12466 bps
TGGAAGGGCTAATTCACTCCCAAAGAAGACAAGATATCCTTGATCTGTGGATCTACCACACACAAGGCTA
CTTCCCTGATTAGCAGAACTACACACCAGGGCCAGGGGTCAGATATCCACTGACCTTTGGATGGTGCTAC
AAGCTAGTACCAGTTGAGCCAGATAAGGTAGAAGAGGCCAATAAAGGAGAGAACACCAGCTTGTTACACC
CTGTGAGCCTGCATGGGATGGATGACCCGGAGAGAGAAGTGTTAGAGTGGAGGTTTGACAGCCGCCTAGC
ATTTCATCACGTGGCCCGAGAGCTGCATCCGGAGTACTTCAAGAACTGCTGATATCGAGCTTGCTACAAG
GGACTTTCCGCTGGGGACTTTCCAGGGAGGCGTGGCCTGGGCGGGACTGGGGAGTGGCGAGCCCTCAGAT
CCTGCATATAAGCAGCTGCTTTTTGCCTGTACTGGGTCTCTCTGGTTAGACCAGATCTGAGCCTGGGAGC
TCTCTGGCTAACTAGGGAACCCACTGCTTAAGCCTCAATAAAGCTTGCCTTGAGTGCTTCAAGTAGTGTG
TGCCCGTCTGTTGTGTGACTCTGGTAACTAGAGATCCCTCAGACCCTTTTAGTCAGTGTGGAAAATCTCT
AGCAGTGGCGCCCGAACAGGGACTTGAAAGCGAAAGGGAAACCAGAGGAGCTCTCTCGACGCAGGACTCG
GCTTGCTGAAGCGCGCACGGCAAGAGGCGAGGGGCGGCGACTGGTGAGTACGCCAAAAATTTTGACTAGC
GGAGGCTAGAAGGAGAGAGATGGGTGCGAGAGCGTCAGTATTAAGCGGGGGAGAATTAGATCGCGATGGG
AAAAAATTCGGTTAAGGCCAGGGGGAAAGAAAAAATATAAATTAAAACATATAGTATGGGCAAGCAGGGA
GCTAGAACGATTCGCAGTTAATCCTGGCCTGTTAGAAACATCAGAAGGCTGTAGACAAATACTGGGACAG
CTACAACCATCCCTTCAGACAGGATCAGAAGAACTTAGATCATTATATAATACAGTAGCAACCCTCTATT
GTGTGCATCAAAGGATAGAGATAAAAGACACCAAGGAAGCTTTAGACAAGATAGAGGAAGAGCAAAACAA
AAGTAAGACCACCGCACAGCAAGCGGCCGGCCGCTGATCTTCAGACCTGGAGGAGGAGATATGAGGGACA
ATTGGAGAAGTGAATTATATAAATATAAAGTAGTAAAAATTGAACCATTAGGAGTAGCACCCACCAAGGC
AAAGAGAAGAGTGGTGCAGAGAGAAAAAAGAGCAGTGGGAATAGGAGCTTTGTTCCTTGGGTTCTTGGGA
GCAGCAGGAAGCACTATGGGCGCAGCGTCAATGACGCTGACGGTACAGGCCAGACAATTATTGTCTGGTA
TAGTGCAGCAGCAGAACAATTTGCTGAGGGCTATTGAGGCGCAACAGCATCTGTTGCAACTCACAGTCTG
GGGCATCAAGCAGCTCCAGGCAAGAATCCTGGCTGTGGAAAGATACCTAAAGGATCAACAGCTCCTGGGG
ATTTGGGGTTGCTCTGGAAAACTCATTTGCACCACTGCTGTGCCTTGGAATGCTAGTTGGAGTAATAAAT
CTCTGGAACAGATTTGGAATCACACGACCTGGATGGAGTGGGACAGAGAAATTAACAATTACACAAGCTT
AATACACTCCTTAATTGAAGAATCGCAAAACCAGCAAGAAAAGAATGAACAAGAATTATTGGAATTAGAT
AAATGGGCAAGTTTGTGGAATTGGTTTAACATAACAAATTGGCTGTGGTATATAAAATTATTCATAATGA
TAGTAGGAGGCTTGGTAGGTTTAAGAATAGTTTTTGCTGTACTTTCTATAGTGAATAGAGTTAGGCAGGG
ATATTCACCATTATCGTTTCAGACCCACCTCCCAACCCCGAGGGGACCCGACAGGCCCGAAGGAATAGAA
GAAGAAGGTGGAGAGAGAGACAGAGACAGATCCATTCGATTAGTGAACGGATCTCGACGGTATCGCCTTT
AAAAGAAAAGGGGGGATTGGGGGGTACAGTGCAGGGGAAAGAATAGTAGACATAATAGCAACAGACATAC
AAACTAAAGAACTACAAAAACAAATTACAAAAATTCAAAATTTTCGGGTTTATTACAGGGACAGCAGAGA
TCCAGTTTATCGATGAGGCCCTTTCGTCTTCACTCGACATTGATTATTGACTAGTTATTAATAGTAATCA
ATTACGGGGTCATTAGTTCATAGCCCATATATGGAGTTCCGCGTTACATAACTTACGGTAAATGGCCCGC
CTGGCTGACCGCCCAACGACCCCCGCCCATTGACGTCAATAATGACGTATGTTCCCATAGTAACGCCAAT
AGGGACTTTCCATTGACGTCAATGGGTGGACTATTTACGGTAAACTGCCCACTTGGCAGTACATCAAGTG
TATCATATGCCAAGTACGCCCCCTATTGACGTCAATGACGGTAAATGGCCCGCCTGGCATTATGCCCAGT
ACATGACCTTATGGGACTTTCCTACTTGGCAGTACATCTACGTATTAGTCATCGCTATTACCATGGGTCG
AGGTGAGCCCCACGTTCTGCTTCACTCTCCCCATCTCCCCCCCCTCCCCACCCCCAATTTTGTATTTATT
TATTTTTTAATTATTTTGTGCAGCGATGGGGGCGGGGGGGGGGGGGGCGCGCGCCAGGCGGGGCGGGGCG
GGGCGAGGGGCGGGGCGGGGCGAGGCGGAGAGGTGCGGCGGCAGCCAATCAGAGCGGCGCGCTCCGAAAG
TTTCCTTTTATGGCGAGGCGGCGGCGGCGGCGGCCCTATAAAAAGCGAAGCGCGCGGCGGGCGGGAGTCG
CTGCGTTGCCTTCGCCCCGTGCCCCGCTCCGCGCCGCCTCGCGCCGCCCGCCCCGGCTCTGACTGACCGC
GTTACTCCCACAGGTGAGCGGGCGGGACGGCCCTTCTCCTCCGGGCTGTAATTAGCGCTTGGTTTAATGA
CGGCTCGTTTCTTTTCTGTGGCTGCGTGAAAGCCTTAAAGGGCTCCGGGAGGGCCCTTTGTGCGGGGGGG
AGCGGCTCGGGGGGTGCGTGCGTGTGTGTGTGCGTGGGGAGCGCCGCGTGCGGCCCGCGCTGCCCGGCGG
CTGTGAGCGCTGCGGGCGCGGCGCGGGGCTTTGTGCGCTCCGCGTGTGCGCGAGGGGAGCGCGGCCGGGG
GCGGTGCCCCGCGGTGCGGGGGGGCTGCGAGGGGAACAAAGGCTGCGTGCGGGGTGTGTGCGTGGGGGGG
TGAGCAGGGGGTGTGGGCGCGGCGGTCGGGCTGTAACCCCCCCCTGCACCCCCCTCCCCGAGTTGCTGAG
CACGGCCCGGCTTCGGGTGCGGGGCTCCGTGCGGGGCGTGGCGCGGGGCTCGCCGTGCCGGGCGGGGGGT
GGCGGCAGGTGGGGGTGCCGGGCGGGGCGGGGCCGCCTCGGGCCGGGGAGGGCTCGGGGGAGGGGCGCGG
CGGCCCCGGAGCGCCGGCGGCTGTCGAGGCGCGGCGAGCCGCAGCCATTGCCTTTTATGGTAATCGTGCG
AGAGGGCGCAGGGACTTCCTTTGTCCCAAATCTGGCGGAGCCGAAATCTGGGAGGCGCCGCCGCACCCCC
TCTAGCGGGCGCGGGCGAAGCGGTGCGGCGCCGGCAGGAAGGAAATGGGCGGGGAGGGCCTTCGTGCGTC
GCCGCGCCGCCGTCCCCTTCTCCATCTCCAGCCTCGGGGCTGCCGCAGGGGGACGGCTGCCTTCGGGGGG
GACGGGGCAGGGCGGGGTTCGGCTTCTGGCGTGTGACCGGCGGCTCTAGAGCCTCTGCTAACCATGTTCA
TGCCTTCTTCTTTTTCCTACAGCTCCTGGGCAACGTGCTGGTTATTGTGCTGTCTCATCATTTTGGCAAA
GAATTCCACCATGCAGAGGCTCATGATGCTCCTCGCCACATCGGGCGCCTGCCTGGGCCTGCTGGCAGTG
GCAGCAGTGGCAGCAGCAGGTGCTAACCCTGCCCAACGGGACACCCACAGCCTGCTGCCCACCCACCGGC
GCCAAAAGAGAGATTGGATTTGGAACCAGATGCACATTGATGAAGAGAAAAACACCTCACTTCCCCATCA
TGTAGGCAAGATCAAGTCAAGCGTGAGTCGCAAGAATGCCAAGTACCTGCTCAAAGGAGAATATGTGGGC
AAGGTCTTCCGGGTCGATGCAGAGACAGGAGACGTGTTCGCCATTGAGAGGCTGGACCGGGAGAATATCT
CAGAGTACCACCTCACTGCTGTCATTGTGGACAAGGACACTGGCGAAAACCTGGAGACTCCTTCCAGCTT
CACCATCAAAGTTCATGACGTGAACGACAACTGGCCTGTGTTCACGCATCGGTTGTTCAATGCGTCCGTG
CCTGAGTCGTCGGCTGTGGGGACCTCAGTCATCTCTGTGACAGCAGTGGATGCAGACGACCCCACTGTGG
GAGACCACGCCTCTGTCATGTACCAAATCCTGAAGGGGAAAGAGTATTTTGCCATCGATAATTCTGGACG
TATTATCACAATAACGAAAAGCTTGGACCGAGAGAAGCAGGCCAGGTATGAGATCGTGGTGGAAGCGCGA
GATGCCCAGGGCCTCCGGGGGGACTCGGGCACGGCCACCGTGCTGGTCACTCTGCAAGACATCAATGACA
ACTTCCCCTTCTTCACCCAGACCAAGTACACATTTGTCGTGCCTGAAGACACCCGTGTGGGCACCTCTGT
GGGCTCTCTGTTTGTTGAGGACCCAGATGAGCCCCAGAACCGGATGACCAAGTACAGCATCTTGCGGGGC
GACTACCAGGACGCTTTCACCATTGAGACAAACCCCGCCCACAACGAGGGCATCATCAAGCCCATGAAGC
CTCTGGATTATGAATACATCCAGCAATACAGCTTCATCGTCGAGGCCACAGACCCCACCATCGACCTCCG
ATACATGAGCCCTCCCGCGGGAAACAGAGCCCAGGTCATTATCAACATCACAGATGTGGACGAGCCCCCC
ATTTTCCAGCAGCCTTTCTACCACTTCCAGCTGAAGGAAAACCAGAAGAAGCCTCTGATTGGCACAGTGC
TGGCCATGGACCCTGATGCGGCTAGGCATAGCATTGGATACTCCATCCGCAGGACCAGTGACAAGGGCCA
GTTCTTCCGAGTCACAAAAAAGGGGGACATTTACAATGAGAAAGAACTGGACAGAGAAGTCTACCCCTGG
TATAACCTGACTGTGGAGGCCAAAGAACTGGATTCCACTGGAACCCCCACAGGAAAAGAATCCATTGTGC
AAGTCCACATTGAAGTTTTGGATGAGAATGACAATGCCCCGGAGTTTGCCAAGCCCTACCAGCCCAAAGT
GTGTGAGAACGCTGTCCATGGCCAGCTGGTCCTGCAGATCTCCGCAATAGACAAGGACATAACACCACGA
AACGTGAAGTTCAAATTCACCTTGAATACTGAGAACAACTTTACCCTCACGGATAATCACGATAACACGG
CCAACATCACAGTCAAGTATGGGCAGTTTGACCGGGAGCATACCAAGGTCCACTTCCTACCCGTGGTCAT
CTCAGACAATGGGATGCCAAGTCGCACGGGCACCAGCACGCTGACCGTGGCCGTGTGCAAGTGCAACGAG
CAGGGCGAGTTCACCTTCTGCGAGGATATGGCCGCCCAGGTGGGCGTGAGCATCCAGGCAGTGGTAGCCA
TCTTACTCTGCATCCTCACCATCACAGTGATCACCCTGCTCATCTTCCTGCGGCGGCGGCTCCGGAAGCA
GGCCCGCGCGCACGGCAAGAGCGTGCCGGAGATCCACGAGCAGCTGGTCACCTACGACGAGGAGGGCGGC
GGCGAGATGGACACCACCAGCTACGATGTGTCGGTGCTCAACTCGGTGCGCCGCGGCGGGGCCAAGCCCC
CGCGGCCCGCGCTGGACGCCCGGCCTTCCCTCTATGCGCAGGTGCAGAAGCCACCGAGGCACGCGCCTGG
GGCACACGGAGGGCCCGGGGAGATGGCAGCCATGATCGAGGTGAAGAAGGACGAGGCGGACCACGACGGC
GACGGCCCCCCCTACGACACGCTGCACATCTACGGCTACGAGGGCTCCGAGTCCATAGCCGAGTCCCTCA
GCTCCCTGGGCACCGACTCATCCGACTCTGACGTGGATTACGACTTCCTTAACGACTGGGGACCCAGGTT
TAAGATGCTGGCTGAGCTGTACGGCTCGGACCCCCGGGAGGAGCTGCTGTATAAGGGTGGGCGCGCCGAC
CCAGCTTTCTTGTACAAAGTGGTACCGGTCGCCACCATGGTGAGCAAGGGCGAGGAGCTGTTCACCGGGG
TGGTGCCCATCCTGGTCGAGCTGGACGGCGACGTAAACGGCCACAAGTTCAGCGTGTCCGGCGAGGGCGA
GGGCGATGCCACCTACGGCAAGCTGACCCTGAAGTTCATCTGCACCACCGGCAAGCTGCCCGTGCCCTGG
CCCACCCTCGTGACCACCTTCGGCTACGGCCTGATGTGCTTCGCCCGCTACCCCGACCACATGAAGCAGC
ACGACTTCTTCAAGTCCGCCATGCCCGAAGGCTACGTCCAGGAGCGCACCATCTTCTTCAAGGACGACGG
CAACTACAAGACCCGCGCCGAGGTGAAGTTCGAGGGCGACACCCTGGTGAACCGCATCGAGCTGAAGGGC
ATCGACTTCAAGGAGGACGGCAACATCCTGGGGCACAAGCTGGAGTACAACTACAACAGCCACAACGTCT
ATATCATGGCCGACAAGCAGAAGAACGGCATCAAGGTGAACTTCAAGATCCGCCACAACATCGAGGACGG
CAGCGTGCAGCTCGCCGACCACTACCAGCAGAACACCCCCATCGGCGACGGCCCCGTGCTGCTGCCCGAC
AACCACTACCTGAGCTACCAGTCCAAGCTGAGCAAAGACCCCAACGAGAAGCGCGATCACATGGTCCTGC
TGGAGTTCGTGACCGCCGCCGGGATCACTCTCGGCATGGACGAGCTGTACAAGTAACTCGAGATATCTAG
ACCCAGCTTTCTTGTACAAAGTGGTTGATATCCAGCACAGTGGCGGCCGCTCTAGAGTCGACGGGCCGCG
GTAACAATTGTTAACTAACTTAAGCTAGCAACGGTTTCCCTCTAGCGGGATCAATTCCGCCCCCCCCCCC
TAACGTTACTGGCCGAAGCCGCTTGGAATAAGGCCGGTGTGCGTTTGTCTATATGTTATTTTCCACCATA
TTGCCGTCTTTTGGCAATGTGAGGGCCCGGAAACCTGGCCCTGTCTTCTTGACGAGCATTCCTAGGGGTC
TTTCCCCTCTCGCCAAAGGAATGCAAGGTCTGTTGAATGTCGTGAAGGAAGCAGTTCCTCTGGAAGCTTC
TTGAAGACAAACAACGTCTGTAGCGACCCTTTGCAGGCAGCGGAACCCCCCACCTGGCGACAGGTGCCTC
TGCGGCCAAAAGCCACGTGTATAAGATACACCTGCAAAGGCGGCACAACCCCAGTGCCACGTTGTGAGTT
GGATAGTTGTGGAAAGAGTCAAATGGCTCTCCTCAAGCGTATTCAACAAGGGGCTGAAGGATGCCCAGAA
GGTACCCCATTGTATGGGATCTGATCTGGGGCCTCGGTGCACATGCTTTACATGTGTTTAGTCGAGGTTA
AAAAAACGTCTAGGCCCCCCGAACCACGGGGACGTGGTTTTCCTTTGAAAAACACGATAATACCATGACC
GAGTACAAGCCCACGGTGCGCCTCGCCACCCGCGACGACGTCCCCAGGGCCGTACGCACCCTCGCCGCCG
CGTTCGCCGACTACCCCGCCACGCGCCACACCGTCGATCCGGACCGCCACATCGAGCGGGTCACCGAGCT
GCAAGAACTCTTCCTCACGCGCGTCGGGCTCGACATCGGCAAGGTGTGGGTCGCGGACGACGGCGCCGCG
GTGGCGGTCTGGACCACGCCGGAGAGCGTCGAAGCGGGGGCGGTGTTCGCCGAGATCGGCCCGCGCATGG
CCGAGTTGAGCGGTTCCCGGCTGGCCGCGCAGCAACAGATGGAAGGCCTCCTGGCGCCGCACCGGCCCAA
GGAGCCCGCGTGGTTCCTGGCCACCGTCGGCGTCTCGCCCGACCACCAGGGCAAGGGTCTGGGCAGCGCC
GTCGTGCTCCCCGGAGTGGAGGCGGCCGAGCGCGCCGGGGTGCCCGCCTTCCTGGAGACCTCCGCGCCCC
GCAACCTCCCCTTCTACGAGCGGCTCGGCTTCACCGTCACCGCCGACGTCGAGGTGCCCGAAGGACCGCG
CACCTGGTGCATGACCCGCAAGCCCGGTGCCTGACCCGGGCGGGGCGCGTCTGGAACAATCAACCTCTGG
ATTACAAAATTTGTGAAAGATTGACTGGTATTCTTAACTATGTTGCTCCTTTTACGCTATGTGGATACGC
TGCTTTAATGCCTTTGTATCATGCTATTGCTTCCCGTATGGCTTTCATTTTCTCCTCCTTGTATAAATCC
TGGTTGCTGTCTCTTTATGAGGAGTTGTGGCCCGTTGTCAGGCAACGTGGCGTGGTGTGCACTGTGTTTG
CTGACGCAACCCCCACTGGTTGGGGCATTGCCACCACCTGTCAGCTCCTTTCCGGGACTTTCGCTTTCCC
CCTCCCTATTGCCACGGCGGAACTCATCGCCGCCTGCCTTGCCCGCTGCTGGACAGGGGCTCGGCTGTTG
GGCACTGACAATTCCGTGGTGTTGTCGGGGAAGCTGACGTCCTTTCCATGGCTGCTCGCCTGTGTTGCCA
CCTGGATTCTGCGCGGGACGTCCTTCTGCTACGTCCCTTCGGCCCTCAATCCAGCGGACCTTCCTTCCCG
CGGCCTGCTGCCGGCTCTGCGGCCTCTTCCGCGTCTTCGCCTTCGCCCTCAGACGAGTCGGATCTCCCTT
TGGGCCGCCTCCCCGCCTGGAATTAATTCTGCAGTCGAGACCTAGAAAAACATGGAGCAATCACAAGTAG
CAATACAGCAGCTACCAATGCTGATTGTGCCTGGCTAGAAGCACAAGAGGAGGAGGAGGTGGGTTTTTCC
AGTCACACCTCAGGTACCTTTAAGACCAATGACTTACAAGGCAGCTGTAGATCTTAGCCACTTTTTAAAA
GAAAAGAGGGGACTGGAAGGGCTAATTCACTCCCAACGAAGACAAGATATCCTTGATCTGTGGATCTACC
ACACACAAGGCTACTTCCCTGATTAGCAGAACTACACACCAGGGCCAGGGGTCAGATATCCACTGACCTT
TGGATGGTGCTACAAGCTAGTACCAGTTGAGCCAGATAAGGTAGAAGAGGCCAATAAAGGAGAGAACACC
AGCTTGTTACACCCTGTGAGCCTGCATGGGATGGATGACCCGGAGAGAGAAGTGTTAGAGTGGAGGTTTG
ACAGCCGCCTAGCATTTCATCACGTGGCCCGAGAGCTGCATCCGGAGTACTTCAAGAACTGCTGATATCG
AGCTTGCTACAAGGGACTTTCCGCTGGGGACTTTCCAGGGAGGCGTGGCCTGGGCGGGACTGGGGAGTGG
CGAGCCCTCAGATCCTGCATATAAGCAGCTGCTTTTTGCCTGTACTGGGTCTCTCTGGTTAGACCAGATC
TGAGCCTGGGAGCTCTCTGGCTAACTAGGGAACCCACTGCTTAAGCCTCAATAAAGCTTGCCTTGAGTGC
TTCAAGTAGTGTGTGCCCGTCTGTTGTGTGACTCTGGTAACTAGAGATCCCTCAGACCCTTTTAGTCAGT
GTGGAAAATCTCTAGCAGTAGTAGTTCATGTCATCTTATTATTCAGTATTTATAACTTGCAAAGAAATGA
ATATCAGAGAGTGAGAGGCCTTGACATTGCTAGCGTTTTACCGTCGACCTCTAGCTAGAGCTTGGCGTAA
TCATGGTCATAGCTGTTTCCTGTGTGAAATTGTTATCCGCTCACAATTCCACACAACATACGAGCCGGAA
GCATAAAGTGTAAAGCCTGGGGTGCCTAATGAGTGAGCTAACTCACATTAATTGCGTTGCGCTCACTGCC
CGCTTTCCAGTCGGGAAACCTGTCGTGCCAGCTGCATTAATGAATCGGCCAACGCGCGGGGAGAGGCGGT
TTGCGTATTGGGCGCTCTTCCGCTTCCTCGCTCACTGACTCGCTGCGCTCGGTCGTTCGGCTGCGGCGAG
CGGTATCAGCTCACTCAAAGGCGGTAATACGGTTATCCACAGAATCAGGGGATAACGCAGGAAAGAACAT
GTGAGCAAAAGGCCAGCAAAAGGCCAGGAACCGTAAAAAGGCCGCGTTGCTGGCGTTTTTCCATAGGCTC
CGCCCCCCTGACGAGCATCACAAAAATCGACGCTCAAGTCAGAGGTGGCGAAACCCGACAGGACTATAAA
GATACCAGGCGTTTCCCCCTGGAAGCTCCCTCGTGCGCTCTCCTGTTCCGACCCTGCCGCTTACCGGATA
CCTGTCCGCCTTTCTCCCTTCGGGAAGCGTGGCGCTTTCTCATAGCTCACGCTGTAGGTATCTCAGTTCG
GTGTAGGTCGTTCGCTCCAAGCTGGGCTGTGTGCACGAACCCCCCGTTCAGCCCGACCGCTGCGCCTTAT
CCGGTAACTATCGTCTTGAGTCCAACCCGGTAAGACACGACTTATCGCCACTGGCAGCAGCCACTGGTAA
CAGGATTAGCAGAGCGAGGTATGTAGGCGGTGCTACAGAGTTCTTGAAGTGGTGGCCTAACTACGGCTAC
ACTAGAAGAACAGTATTTGGTATCTGCGCTCTGCTGAAGCCAGTTACCTTCGGAAAAAGAGTTGGTAGCT
CTTGATCCGGCAAACAAACCACCGCTGGTAGCGGTTTTTTTGTTTGCAAGCAGCAGATTACGCGCAGAAA
AAAAGGATCTCAAGAAGATCCTTTGATCTTTTCTACGGGGTCTGACGCTCAGTGGAACGAAAACTCACGT
TAAGGGATTTTGGTCATGAGATTATCAAAAAGGATCTTCACCTAGATCCTTTTAAATTAAAAATGAAGTT
TTAAATCAATCTAAAGTATATATGAGTAAACTTGGTCTGACAGTTACCAATGCTTAATCAGTGAGGCACC
TATCTCAGCGATCTGTCTATTTCGTTCATCCATAGTTGCCTGACTCCCCGTCGTGTAGATAACTACGATA
CGGGAGGGCTTACCATCTGGCCCCAGTGCTGCAATGATACCGCGAGACCCACGCTCACCGGCTCCAGATT
TATCAGCAATAAACCAGCCAGCCGGAAGGGCCGAGCGCAGAAGTGGTCCTGCAACTTTATCCGCCTCCAT
CCAGTCTATTAATTGTTGCCGGGAAGCTAGAGTAAGTAGTTCGCCAGTTAATAGTTTGCGCAACGTTGTT
GCCATTGCTACAGGCATCGTGGTGTCACGCTCGTCGTTTGGTATGGCTTCATTCAGCTCCGGTTCCCAAC
GATCAAGGCGAGTTACATGATCCCCCATGTTGTGCAAAAAAGCGGTTAGCTCCTTCGGTCCTCCGATCGT
TGTCAGAAGTAAGTTGGCCGCAGTGTTATCACTCATGGTTATGGCAGCACTGCATAATTCTCTTACTGTC
ATGCCATCCGTAAGATGCTTTTCTGTGACTGGTGAGTACTCAACCAAGTCATTCTGAGAATAGTGTATGC
GGCGACCGAGTTGCTCTTGCCCGGCGTCAATACGGGATAATACCGCGCCACATAGCAGAACTTTAAAAGT
GCTCATCATTGGAAAACGTTCTTCGGGGCGAAAACTCTCAAGGATCTTACCGCTGTTGAGATCCAGTTCG
ATGTAACCCACTCGTGCACCCAACTGATCTTCAGCATCTTTTACTTTCACCAGCGTTTCTGGGTGAGCAA
AAACAGGAAGGCAAAATGCCGCAAAAAAGGGAATAAGGGCGACACGGAAATGTTGAATACTCATACTCTT
CCTTTTTCAATATTATTGAAGCATTTATCAGGGTTATTGTCTCATGAGCGGATACATATTTGAATGTATT
TAGAAAAATAAACAAATAGGGGTTCCGCGCACATTTCCCCGAAAAGTGCCACCTGACGTCGACGGATCGG
GAGATCAACTTGTTTATTGCAGCTTATAATGGTTACAAATAAAGCAATAGCATCACAAATTTCACAAATA
AAGCATTTTTTTCACTGCATTCTAGTTGTGGTTTGTCCAAACTCATCAATGTATCTTATCATGTCTGGAT
CAACTGGATAACTCAAGCTAACCAAAATCATCCCAAACTTCCCACCCCATACCCTATTACCACTGCCAAT
TACCTAGTGGTTTCATTTACTCTAAACCTGTGATTCCTCTGAATTATTTTCATTTTAAAGAAATTGTATT
TGTTAAATATGTACTACAAACTTAGTAGTTTTTAAAGAAATTGTATTTGTTAAATATGTACTACAAACTT
AGTAGT
Features (pLannotate 1.2.2; 28 found; start..end, strand, type, name):
    377..634     +  LTR            5' LTR (truncated): truncated 5' long terminal repeat (LTR) from HIV-1
    681..806     +  misc_feature   HIV-1 Ψ: packaging signal of human immunodeficiency virus type 1
    790..1128    +  CDS            HIV-1 gag (fragment): gag protein from human immunodeficiency virus 1; gag
   1303..1536    +  misc_feature   RRE: The Rev response element (RRE) of HIV-1 allows for Rev-dependent mRNA export from the nucleus to the cytoplasm.
   1913..2013    +  CDS            Rev (fragment): human immunodeficiency virus 1 (HIV-1) Rev protein; rev; enhances nuclear export of unspliced and incompletely spliced viral mRNAs
   2028..2144    +  misc_feature   cPPT/CTS: central polypurine tract and central termination sequence of HIV-1
   2206..2585    +  enhancer       CMV enhancer: human cytomegalovirus immediate early enhancer
   2588..2863    +  promoter       chicken β-actin promoter: No description available
   2864..3872    +  intron         chimeric intron: chimera between introns from chicken β-actin and rabbit β-globin
   3931..6282    +  CDS            CDH5: CADH5_HUMAN - Experimental evidence at protein level: Swiss-Prot protein existence level 1. Cadherins are calcium-dependent cell adhesion proteins (By similarity). They preferentially interact with themselves in a homophilic manner in connecting cells; cadherins may thus contribute to the sorting of heterogeneous cell types (PubMed:21269602). This cadherin may play a important role in endothelial cell biology through control of the cohesion and organization of the intercellular junctions (By similarity). It associates with alpha-catenin forming a link to the cytoskeleton (PubMed:10861224). Act
   6299..6323    -  protein_bind   attB2: mutant version of attB; recombination site for the Gateway® BP reaction BP Clonase™
   6337..7053    +  CDS            mCitrine: mCitrine is a basic (constitutively fluorescent) yellow fluorescent protein published in 2001, derived from Aequorea victoria.
   7071..7095    -  protein_bind   attB2: mutant version of attB; recombination site for the Gateway® BP reaction BP Clonase™
   7201..7762    +  misc_feature   IRES: internal ribosome entry site (IRES) of the encephalomyocarditis virus (EMCV)
   7765..8364    +  CDS            PuroR: puromycin N-acetyltransferase; pac from Streptomyces alboniger; confers resistance to puromycin
   8388..8976    +  misc_feature   WPRE: woodchuck hepatitis virus posttranscriptional regulatory element
   8993..9097    +  CDS            nef (fragment): NEF_HV1Z2 - Experimental evidence at protein level: Swiss-Prot protein existence level 1. Extracellular Nef protein targets CD4(+) T-lymphocytes for apoptosis by interacting with CXCR4 surface receptors. From Human immunodeficiency virus type 1 group M subtype D (isolate Z2/CDC-Z34) (HIV-1).
   9096..9512    +  CDS            nef (fragment): NEF_HV1BR - Experimental evidence at protein level: Swiss-Prot protein existence level 1. Extracellular Nef protein targets CD4(+) T-lymphocytes for apoptosis by interacting with CXCR4 surface receptors (PubMed:14990729). From Human immunodeficiency virus type 1 group M subtype B (isolate BRU/LAI) (HIV-1).
   9560..9817    +  LTR            5' LTR (truncated): truncated 5' long terminal repeat (LTR) from HIV-1
   9968..9990    -  protein_bind   lac operator (fragment): The lac repressor binds to the lac operator to inhibit transcription in E. coli. This inhibition can be relieved by adding lactose or isopropyl-β-D-thiogalactopyranoside (IPTG). lac repressor encoded by lacI
   9994..10024   -  promoter       lac promoter: promoter for the E. coli lac operon
  10039..10060   -  protein_bind   CAP binding site: CAP binding activates transcription in the presence of cAMP. E. coli catabolite activator protein
  10073..10165   -  CDS            lacI (fragment): lac repressor; lacI; The lac repressor binds to the lac operator to inhibit transcription in E. coli. This inhibition can be relieved by adding lactose or isopropyl-β-D-thiogalactopyranoside (IPTG).
  10348..10933   -  rep_origin     ori: high-copy-number ColE1/pMB1/pBR322/pUC origin of replication
  11104..11964   -  CDS            AmpR: β-lactamase; bla; confers resistance to ampicillin, carbenicillin, and related antibiotics
  11965..12069   -  promoter       AmpR promoter: bla
  12117..12251   +  polyA_signal   SV40 poly(A) signal: SV40 polyadenylation signal
  12466..329     +  CDS            nef (fragment) (across the origin): NEF_HV1BR - Experimental evidence at protein level: Swiss-Prot protein existence level 1. Extracellular Nef protein targets CD4(+) T-lymphocytes for apoptosis by interacting with CXCR4 surface receptors (PubMed:14990729). From Human immunodeficiency virus type 1 group M subtype B (isolate BRU/LAI) (HIV-1).
