[The description below was written by a language model from this plasmid's Addgene catalogue record and pLannotate feature annotations shown in this document.]
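Description:
pLV-CDH5-mCitrine-IRES-puro is an HIV-1-based lentiviral transfer plasmid built on the pLV-CAG-IRES-Puro backbone for expressing human VE-cadherin (CDH5, CD144) fused at its C terminus to the yellow fluorescent protein mCitrine. It is propagated in E. coli through a high-copy ColE1/pUC-type origin and selected with ampicillin via the β-lactamase gene. The viral portion contains the elements needed for packaging and transduction: LTR sequences flanking the cassette (both annotated as truncated LTRs, with nef-derived sequence adjacent to each), the Ψ packaging signal with a gag fragment, the Rev response element for Rev-dependent nuclear export of the genomic RNA, and the cPPT/CTS, which aids nuclear import in target cells.

The payload is a single bicistronic transcription unit driven by the CAG promoter, annotated here as the CMV enhancer, chicken β-actin promoter and chimeric β-actin/β-globin intron. The CDH5 coding sequence is followed by mCitrine, which is bracketed by two attB2 Gateway recombination sites, one of which lies in the linker between the two coding sequences. Downstream, an EMCV IRES allows translation of puromycin N-acetyltransferase from the same mRNA, so puromycin-resistant cells should also express the fusion, and a WPRE enhances transcript stability and expression.

The depositor notes that CDH5 cDNA was toxic to bacteria in CMV-driven plasmids, yielding small or mutated clones. The construct is intended for making stable cell populations in which VE-cadherin at adherens junctions can be followed by live fluorescence imaging, as in the associated study of junctional structures between collectively migrating endothelial cells.
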