Addgene plasmid #85143: pLV-CDH5-mCitrine-IRES-puro
Purpose: lentiviral expression of human VE-cadherin, C-terminally tagged with mCitrine
Depositing lab: Tobias Meyer. Depositing organization: Stanford University. Publication: Engulfed cadherin fingers are polarized junctional structures between collectively migrating endothelial cells. Hayer A, Shao L, Chung M, Joubert LM, Yang HW, Tsai FC, Bisaria A, Betzig E, Meyer T. Nat Cell Biol. 2016 Dec;18(12):1311-1323. doi: 10.1038/ncb3438. Epub 2016 Nov 14. PubMed 27842057.
Backbone
  Vector backbone: pLV-CAG-IRES-Puro
  Backbone size w/o insert (bp): 8785
  Total vector size (bp): 12466
  Vector type: Lentiviral
  Selectable markers: Puromycin
Growth in bacteria
  Bacterial resistance: Ampicillin, 100 μg/mL
  Growth temperature: 30°C
  Growth strain: Mach1
  Copy number: High Copy
Gene/Insert
  Gene/Insert name: CDH5-mCitrine (VE-cadherin, C-terminally tagged with mCitrine (alt name: CDH5)
  Species: H. sapiens (human)
  Insert size (bp): 3126
  Entrez Gene: CDH5 (a.k.a. 7B4, CD144)
  Promoter: CAG
  Tag / fusion protein: mCitrine (C terminal on insert)
  Cloning method: Gibson Cloning
  Sequencing primers: 5′ GTTATTGTGCTGTCTCATC; 3′ ACACCGGCCTTATTCCAA
Terms and licenses: Academic/Nonprofit Terms; Industry Terms: Not Available to Industry
Depositor comments: Remark on cloning and propagating of cDNA encoding human CDH5: In our experience, CDH5 cDNA was toxic to bacteria when cloned into CMV-driven expression plasmids, resulting in small or mutated clones.
How to cite: pLV-CDH5-mCitrine-IRES-puro was a gift from Tobias Meyer (Addgene plasmid # 85143 ; http://n2t.net/addgene:85143 ; RRID:Addgene_85143)
