>Addgene plasmid #85143 | pLV-CDH5-mCitrine-IRES-puro | addgene partial sequence | sequence record 193326 | Addgene Partial NGS Result
CGAAGCGGTGCGGCGCCGGCAGGAAGGAAATGGGCGGGGAGGGCCTTCGTGCGTCGCCGCGCCGCCGTCC
CCTTCTCCCTCTCCAGCCTCGGGGCTGTCCGCGGGGGGACGGCTGCCTTCGGGGGGGACGGGGCAGGGCG
GGGTTCGGCTTCTGGCGTGTGACCGGCGGCTCTAGAGCCTCTGCTAACCATGTTCATGCCTTCTTCTTTT
TCCTACAGCTCCTGGGCAACGTGCTGGTTATTGTGCTGTCTCATCATTTTGGCAAAGAATTCACCATGCA
GAGGCTCATGATGCTCCTCGCCACATCGGGCGCCTGCCTGGGCCTGCTGGCAGTGGCAGCAGTGGCAGCA
GCAGGTGCTAACCCTGCCCAACGGGACACCCACAGCCTGCTGCCCACCCACCGGCGCCAAAAGAGAGATT
GGATTTGGAACCAGATGCACATTGATGAAGAGAAAAACACCTCACTTCCCCATCATGTAGGCAAGATCAA
GTCAAGCGTGAGTCGCAAGAATGCCAAGTACCTGCTCAAAGGAGAATATGTGGGCAAGGTCTTCCGGGTC
GATGCAGAGACAGGAGACGTGTTCGCCATTGAGAGGCTGGACCGGGAGAATATCTCAGAGTACCACCTCA
CTGCTGTCATTGTGGACAAGGACACTGGCGAAAACCTGGAGACTCCTTCCAGCTTCACCATCAAAGTTCA
TGACGTGAACGACAACTGGCCTGTGTTCACGCATCGGTTGTTCAATGCGTCCGTGCCTGAGTCGTCGGCT
GTGGGGACCTCAGTCATCTCTGTGACAGCAGTGGATGCAGACGACCCCACTGTGGGAGACCACGCCTCTG
TCATGTACCAAATCCTGAAGGGGAAAGAGTATTTTGCCATCGATAATTCTGGACGTATTATCACAATAAC
GAAAAGCTTGGACCGAGAGAAGCAGGCCAGGTATGAGATCGTGGTGGAAGCGCGAGATGCCCAGGGCCTC
CGGGGGGACTCGGGCACGGCCACCGTGCTGGTCACTCTGCAAGACATCAATGACAACTTCCCCTTCTTCA
CCCAGACCAAGTACACATTTGTCGTGCCTGAAGACACCCGTGTGGGCACCTCTGTGGGCTCTCTGTTTGT
TGAGGACCCAGATGAGCCCCAGAACCGGATGACCAAGTACAGCATCTTGCGGGGCGACTACCAGGACGCT
TTCACCATTGAGACAAACCCCGCCCACAACGAGGGCATCATCAAGCCCATGAAGCCTCTGGATTATGAAT
ACATCCAGCAATACAGCTTCATCGTCGAGGCCACAGACCCCACCATCGACCTCCGATACATGAGCCCTCC
CGCGGGAAACAGAGCCCAGGTCATTATCAACATCACAGATGTGGACGAGCCCCCCATTTTCCAGCAGCCT
TTCTACCACTTCCAGCTGAAGGAAAACCAGAAGAAGCCTCTGATTGGCACAGTGCTGGCCATGGACCCTG
ATGCGGCTAGGCATAGCATTGGATACTCCATCCGCAGGACCAGTGACAAGGGCCAGTTCTTCCGAGTCAC
AAAAAAGGGGGACATTTACAATGAGAAAGAACTGGACAGAGAAGTCTACCCCTGGTATAACCTGACTGTG
GAGGCCAAAGAACTGGATTCCACTGGAACCCCCACAGGAAAAGAATCCATTGTGCAAGTCCACATTGAAG
TTTTGGATGAGAATGACAATGCCCCGGAGTTTGCCAAGCCCTACCAGCCCAAAGTGTGTGAGAACGCTGT
CCATGGCCAGCTGGTCCTGCAGATCTCCGCAATAGACAAGGACATAACACCACGAAACGTGAAGTTCAAA
TTCACCTTGAATACTGAGAACAACTTTACCCTCACGGATAATCACGATAACACGGCCAACATCACAGTCA
AGTATGGGCAGTTTGACCGGGAGCATACCAAGGTCCACTTCCTACCCGTGGTCATCTCAGACAATGGGAT
GCCAAGTCGCACGGGCACCAGCACGCTGACCGTGGCCGTGTGCAAGTGCAACGAGCAGGGCGAGTTCACC
TTCTGCGAGGATATGGCCGCCCAGGTGGGCGTGAGCATCCAGGCAGTGGTAGCCATCTTACTCTGCATCC
TCACCATCACAGTGATCACCCTGCTCATCTTCCTGCGGCGGCGGCTCCGGAAGCAGGCCCGCGCGCACGG
CAAGAGCGTGCCGGAGATCCACGAGCAGCTGGTCACCTACGACGAGGAGGGCGGCGGCGAGATGGACACC
ACCAGCTACGATGTGTCGGTGCTCAACTCGGTGCGCCGCGGCGGGGCCAAGCCCCCGCGGCCCGCGCTGG
ACGCCCGGCCTTCCCTCTATGCGCAGGTGCAGAAGCCACCGAGGCACGCGCCTGGGGCACACGGAGGGCC
CGGGGAGATGGCAGCCATGATCGAGGTGAAGAAGGACGAGGCGGACCACGACGGCGACGGCCCCCCCTAC
GACACGCTGCACATCTACGGCTACGAGGGCTCCGAGTCCATAGCCGAGTCCCTCAGCTCCCTGGGCACCG
ACTCATCCGACTCTGACGTGGATTACGACTTCCTTAACGACTGGGGACCCAGGTTTAAGATGCTGGCTGA
GCTGTACGGCTCGGACCCCCGGGAGGAGCTGCTGTATAAGGGTGGGCGCGCCGACCCAGCTTTCTTGTAC
AAAGTGGTACCGGTCGCCACCATGGTGAGCAAGGGCGAGGAGCTGTTCACCGGGGTGGTGCCCATCCTGG
TCGAGCTGGACGGCGACGTAAACGGCCACAAGTTCAGCGTGTCCGGCGAGGGCGAGGGCGATGCCACCTA
CGGCAAGCTGACCCTGAAGTTCATCTGCACCACCGGCAAGCTGCCCGTGCCCTGGCCCACCCTCGTGACC
ACCTTCGGCTACGGCCTGATGTGCTTCGCCCGCTACCCCGACCACATGAAGCAGCACGACTTCTTCAAGT
CCGCCATGCCCGAAGGCTACGTCCAGGAGCGCACCATCTTCTTCAAGGACGACGGCAACTACAAGACCCG
CGCCGAGGTGAAGTTCGAGGGCGACACCCTGGTGAACCGCATCGAGCTGAAGGGCATCGACTTCAAGGAG
GACGGCAACATCCTGGGGCACAAGCTGGAGTACAACTACAACAGCCACAACGTCTATATCATGGCCGACA
AGCAGAAGAACGGCATCAAGGTGAACTTCAAGATCCGCCACAACATCGAGGACGGCAGCGTGCAGCTCGC
CGACCACTACCAGCAGAACACCCCCATCGGCGACGGCCCCGTGCTGCTGCCCGACAACCACTACCTGAGC
TACCAGTCCAAGCTGAGCAAAGACCCCAACGAGAAGCGCGATCACATGGTCCTGCTGGAGTTCGTGACCG
CCGCCGGGATCACTCTCGGCATGGACGAGCTGTACAAGTAACTCGAGATATCTAGACCCAGCTTTCTTGT
ACAAAGTGGTTGATATCCAGCACAGTGGCGGCCGCTCTAGAGTCGACGGGCCGCGGTAACAATTGTTAAC
TAACTTAAGCTAGCAACGGTTTCCCTCTAGCGGGATCAATTCCGCCCCCCCCCCCTAACGTTACTGGCCG
AAGCCGCTTGGAATAAGGCCGGTGTGCGTTTGTCTATATGTTATTTTCCACCATATTGCCGTCTTTTGGC
AATGTGAGGGCCCGGAAACCTGGCCCTGTCTTCTTGACGAGCATTCCTAGGGGTCTTTCCCCTCTCGCCA
AAGGAATGCAAGGTCTGTTGAATGTCGTGAAGGAAGCAGTTCCTCTGGAAGCTTCTTGAAGACAAACAAC
GTCTGTAGCGACCCTTTGCAGGCAGCGGAACCCCCCACCTGGCGACAGGTGCCTCTGCGGCCAAAAGCCA
CGTGTATAAGATACACCTGCAAAGGCGGCACAACCCCAGTGCCACGTTGTGAGTTGGATAGTTGTGGAAA
GAGTCAAATGGCTCTCCTCAAGCGTATTCAACAAGGGGCTGAAGGATGCCCAGAAGGTACCCCATTGTAT
GGGATCTGATCTGGGGCCTCGGTGCACATGCTTTACATGTGTTTAGTCGAGGTTAAAAAAACGTCTAGGC
CCCCCGAACCACGGGGACGTGGTTTTCCTTTGAAAAACACGATAATACCATGACCGAGTACAAGCCCACG
GTGCGCCTCGCCACCCGCGACGACGTCCCCAGGGCCGTACGCACCCTCGCCGCCGCGTTCGCCGACTACC
CCGCCACGCGCCACACCGTCGATCCGGACCGCCACATCGAGCGGGTCACCGAGCTGCAAGAACTCTTCCT
CACGCGCGTCGGGCTCGACATCGGCAAGGTGTGGGTCGCGGACGACGGCGCCGCGGTGGCGGTCTGGACC
ACGCCGGAGAGCGTCGAAGCGGGGGCGGTGTTCGCCGAGATCGGCCCGCGCATGGCCGAGTTGAGCGGTT
CCCGGCTGGCCGCGCAGCAACAGATGGAAGGCCTCCTGGCGCCGCACCGGCCCAAGGAGCCCGCGTGGTT
CCTGGCCACCGTCGGCGTCTCGCCCGACCACCAGGGCAAGGGTCTGGGCAGCGCCGTCGTGCTCCCCGGA
GTGGAGGCGGCCGAGCGCGCCGGGGTGCCCGCCTTCCTGGAGACCTCCGCGCCCCGCAACCTCCCCTTCT
ACGAGCGGCTCGGCTTCACCGTCACCGCCGACGTCGAGGTGCCCGAAGGACCGCGCACCTGGTGCATGAC
CCGCAAGCCCGGTGCCTGACCCGGGCGGGGCGCGTCTGGAACAATCAACCTCTGGATTACAAAATTTGTG
AAAGATTGACTGGTATTCTTAACTATGTTGCTCCTTTTACGCTATGTGGATACGCTGCTTTAATGCCTTT
GTATCATGCTATTGCTTCCCGTATGGCTTTCATTTTCTCCTCCTTGTATAAATCCTGGTTGCTGTCTCTT
TATGAGGAGTTGTGGCCCGTTGTCAGGCAACGTGGCGTGGTGTGCACTGTGTTTGCTGACGCAACCCCCA
CTGGTTGGGGCATTGCCACCACCTGTCAGCTCCTTTCCGGGACTTTCGCTTTCCCCCTCCCTATTGCCAC
GGCGGAACTCATCGCCGCCTGCCTTGCCCGCTGCTGGACAGGGGCTCGGCTGTTGGGCACTGACAATTCC
GTGGTGTTGTCGGGGAAGCTGACGTCCTTTCCATGGCTGCTCGCCTGTGTTGCCACCTGGATTCTGCGCG
GGACGTCCTTCTGCTACGTCCCTTCGGCCCTCAATCCAGCGGACCTTCCTTCCCGCGGCCTGCTGCCGGC
TCTGCGGCCTCTTCCGCGTCTTCGCCTTCGCCCTCAGACGAGTCGGATCTCCCTTTGGGCCGCCTCCCCG
CCTGGAATTAATTCTGCAGTCGAGACCTAGAAAAACATGGAGCAATCACAAGTAGCAATACAGCAGCTAC
CAATGCTGATTGTGCCTGGCTAGAAGCACAAGAGGAGGAGGAGGTGGGTTTTCCAGTCACACCTCAGGTA
CCTTTAAGACCAATGACTTACAAGGCAGCTGTAGATCTTAGCCACTTTTTAAAAGAAAAGAGGGGACTGG
AAGGGCTAATTCACTCCCAACGAAGACAAGATATCCTTGATCTGTGGATCTACCACACACAAGGCTACTT
CCCTGATTAGCAGAACTACACACCAGGGCCAGGGGTCAGATATCCACTGACCTTTGGATGGTGCTACAAG
CTAGTACCAGTTGAGCCAGATAAGGTAGAAGAGGCCAATAAAGGAGAGAACACCAGCTTGTTACACCCTG
TGAGCCTGCATGGGATGGATGACCCGGAGAGAGAAGTGTTAGAGTGGAGGTTTGACAGCCGCCTAGCATT
TCATCACGTGGCCCGAGAGCTGCATCCGGAGTACTTCAAGAACTGCTGATATCGAGCTTGCTACAAGGGA
CTTTCCGCTGGGGACTTTCCAGGGAGGCGTGGCCTGGGCGGGACTGGGGAGTGGCGAGCCCTCAGATCCT
GCATATAAGCAGCTGCTTTTTGCCTGTACTGGGTCTCTCTGGTTAGACCAGATCTGAGCCTGGGAGCTCT
CTGGCTAACTAGGGAACCCACTGCTTAAGCCTCAATAAAGCTTGCCTTGAGTGCTTCAAGTAGTGTGTGC
CCGTCTGTTGTGTGACTCTGGTAACTAGAGATCCCTCAGACCCTTTTAGTCAGTGTGGAAAATCTCTAGC
AGTAGTAGTTCATGTCATCTTATTATTCAGTATTTATAACTTGCAAAGAAATGAATATCAGAGAGTGAGA
GGCCTTGACATTGCTAGCGTTTACCGTCGACCTCTAGCTAGAGCTTGGCGTAATCATGGTCATAGCTGTT
TCCTGTGTGAAATTGTTATCCGCTCACAATTCCACACAACATACGAGCCGGAAGCATAAAGTGTAAAGCC
TGGGGTGCCTAATGAGTGAGCTAACTCACATTAATTGCGTTGCGCTCACTGCCCGCTTTCCAGTCGGGAA
ACCTGTCGTGCCAGCTGCATTAATGAATCGGCCAACGCGCGGGGAGAGGCGGTTTGCGTATTGGGCGCTC
TTCCGCTTCCTCGCTCACTGACTCGCTGCGCTCGGTCGTTCGGCTGCGGCGAGCGGTATCAGCTCACTCA
AAGGCGGTAATACGGTTATCCACAGAATCAGGGGATAACGCAGGAAAGAACATGTGAGCAAAAGGCCAGC
AAAAGGCCAGGAACCGTAAAAAGGCCGCGTTGCTGGCGTTTTTCCATAGGCTCCGCCCCCCTGACGAGCA
TCACAAAAATCGACGCTCAAGTCAGAGGTGGCGAAACCCGACAGGACTATAAAGATACCAGGCGTTTCCC
CCTGGAAGCTCCCTCGTGCGCTCTCCTGTTCCGACCCTGCCGCTTACCGGATACCTGTCCGCCTTTCTCC
CTTCGGGAAGCGTGGCGCTTTCTCATAGCTCACGCTGTAGGTATCTCAGTTCGGTGTAGGTCGTTCGCTC
CAAGCTGGGCTGTGTGCACGAACCCCCCGTTCAGCCCGACCGCTGCGCCTTATCCGGTAACTATCGTCTT
GAGTCCAACCCGGTAAGACACGACTTATCGCCACTGGCAGCAGCCACTGGTAACAGGATTAGCAGAGCGA
GGTATGTAGGCGGTGCTACAGAGTTCTTGAAGTGGTGGCCTAACTACGGCTACACTAGAAGAACAGTATT
TGGTATCTGCGCTCTGCTGAAGCCAGTTACCTTCGGAAAAAGAGTTGGTAGCTCTTGATCCGGCAAACAA
ACCACCGCTGGTAGCGGTGGTTTTTTTGTTTGCAAGCAGCAGATTACGCGCAGAAAAAAAGGATCTCAAG
AAGATCCTTTGATCTTTTCTACGGGGTCTGACGCTCAGTGGAACGAAAACTCACGTTAAGGGATTTTGGT
CATGAGATTATCAAAAAGGATCTTCACCTAGATCCTTTTAAATTAAAAATGAAGTTTTAAATCAATCTAA
AGTATATATGAGTAAACTTGGTCTGACAGTTACCAATGCTTAATCAGTGAGGCACCTATCTCAGCGATCT
GTCTATTTCGTTCATCCATAGTTGCCTGACTCCCCGTCGTGTAGATAACTACGATACGGGAGGGCTTACC
ATCTGGCCCCAGTGCTGCAATGATACCGCGAGACCCACGCTCACCGGCTCCAGATTTATCAGCAATAAAC
CAGCCAGCCGGAAGGGCCGAGCGCAGAAGTGGTCCTGCAACTTTATCCGCCTCCATCCAGTCTATTAATT
GTTGCCGGGAAGCTAGAGTAAGTAGTTCGCCAGTTAATAGTTTGCGCAACGTTGTTGCCATTGCTACAGG
CATCGTGGTGTCACGCTCGTCGTTTGGTATGGCTTCATTCAGCTCCGGTTCCCAACGATCAAGGCGAGTT
ACATGATCCCCCATGTTGTGCAAAAAAGCGGTTAGCTCCTTCGGTCCTCCGATCGTTGTCAGAAGTAAGT
TGGCCGCAGTGTTATCACTCATGGTTATGGCAGCACTGCATAATTCTCTTACTGTCATGCCATCCGTAAG
ATGCTTTTCTGTGACTGGTGAGTACTCAACCAAGTCATTCTGAGAATAGTGTATGCGGCGACCGAGTTGC
TCTTGCCCGGCGTCAATACGGGATAATACCGCGCCACATAGCAGAACTTTAAAAGTGCTCATCATTGGAA
AACGTTCTTCGGGGCGAAAACTCTCAAGGATCTTACCGCTGTTGAGATCCAGTTCGATGTAACCCACTCG
TGCACCCAACTGATCTTCAGCATCTTTTACTTTCACCAGCGTTTCTGGGTGAGCAAAAACAGGAAGGCAA
AATGCCGCAAAAAAGGGAATAAGGGCGACACGGAAATGTTGAATACTCATACTCTTCCTTTTTCAATATT
ATTGAAGCATTTATCAGGGTTATTGTCTCATGAGCGGATACATATTTGAATGTATTTAGAAAAATAAACA
AATAGGGGTTCCGCGCACATTTCCCCGAAAAGTGCCACCTGACGTCGACGGATCGGGAGATCAACTTGTT
TATTGCAGCTTATAATGGTTACAAATAAAGCAATAGCATCACAAATTTCACAAATAAAGCATTTTTTTCA
CTGCATTCTAGTTGTGGTTTGTCCAAACTCATCAATGTATCTTATCATGTCTGGATCAACTGGATAACTC
AAGCTAACCAAAATCATCCCAAACTTCCCACCCCATACCCTATTACCACTGCCAATTACCTGTGGTTTCA
TTTACTCTAAACCTGTGATTCCTCTGAATTATTTTCATTTTAAAGAAATTGTATTTGTTAAATATGTACT
ACAAACTTAGTAGTTGGAAGGGCTAATTCACTCCCAAAGAAGACAAGATATCCTTGATCTGTGGATCTAC
CACACACAAGGCTACTTCCCTGATTAGCAGAACTACACACCAGGGCCAGGGGTCAGATATCCACTGACCT
TTGGATGGTGCTACAAGCTAGTACCAGTTGAGCCAGATAAGGTAGAAGAGGCCAATAAAGGAGAGAACAC
CAGCTTGTTACACCCTGTGAGCCTGCATGGGATGGATGACCCGGAGAGAGAAGTGTTAGAGTGGAGGTTT
GACAGCCGCCTAGCATTTCATCACGTGGCCCGAGAGCTGCATCCGGAGTACTTCAAGAACTGCTGATATC
GAGCTTGCTACAAGGGACTTTCCGCTGGGGACTTTCCAGGGAGGCGTGGCCTGGGCGGGACTGGGGAGTG
GCGAGCCCTCAGATCCTGCATATAAGCAGCTGCTTTTTGCCTGTACTGGGTCTCTCTGGTTAGACCAGAT
CTGAGCCTGGGAGCTCTCTGGCTAACTAGGGAACCCACTGCTTAAGCCTCAATAAAGCTTGCCTTGAGTG
CTTCAAGTAGTGTGTGCCCGTCTGTTGTGTGACTCTGGTAACTAGAGATCCCTCAGACCCTTTTAGTCAG
TGTGGAAAATCTCTAGCAGTGGCGCCCGAACAGGGACTTGAAAGCGAAAGGGAAACCAGAGGAGCTCTCT
CGACGCAGGACTCGGCTTGCTGAAGCGCGCACGGCAAGAGGCGAGGGGCGGCGACTGGTGAGTACGCCAA
AAATTTTGACTAGCGGAGGCTAGAAGGAGAGAGATGGGTGCGAGAGCGTCAGTATTAAGCGGGGGAGAAT
TAGATCGCGATGGGAAAAAATTCGGTTAAGGCCAGGGGGAAAGAAAAAATATAAATTAAAACATATAGTA
TGGGCAAGCAGGGAGCTAGAACGATTCGCAGTTAATCCTGGCCTGTTAGAAACATCAGAAGGCTGTAGAC
AAATACTGGGACAGCTACAACCATCCCTTCAGACAGGATCAGAAGAACTTAGATCATTATATAATACAGT
AGCAACCCTCTATTGTGTGCATCAAAGGATAGAGATAAAAGACACCAAGGAAGCTTTAGACAAGATAGAG
GAAGAGCAAAACAAAAGTAAGACCACCGCACAGCAAGCGGCCGGCCGCTGATCTTCAGACCTGGAGGAGG
AGATATGAGGGACAATTGGAGAAGTGAATTATATAAATATAAAGTAGTAAAAATTGAACCATTAGGAGTA
GCACCCACCAAGGCAAAGAGAAGAGTGGTGCAGAGAGAAAAAAGAGCAGTGGGAATAGGAGCTTTGTTCC
TTGGGTTCTTGGGAGCAGCAGGAAGCACTATGGGCGCAGCGTCAATGACGCTGACGGTACAGGCCAGACA
ATTATTGTCTGGTATAGTGCAGCAGCAGAACAATTTGCTGAGGGCTATTGAGGCGCAACAGCATCTGTTG
CAACTCACAGTCTGGGGCATCAAGCAGCTCCAGGCAAGAATCCTGGCTGTGGAAAGATACCTAAAGGATC
AACAGCTCCTGGGGATTTGGGGTTGCTCTGGAAAACTCATTTGCACCACTGCTGTGCCTTGGAATGCTAG
TTGGAGTAATAAATCTCTGGAACAGATTTGGAATCACACGACCTGGATGGAGTGGGACAGAGAAATTAAC
AATTACACAAGCTTAATACACTCCTTAATTGAAGAATCGCAAAACCAGCAAGAAAAGAATGAACAAGAAT
TATTGGAATTAGATAAATGGGCAAGTTTGTGGAATTGGTTTAACATAACAAATTGGCTGTGGTATATAAA
ATTATTCATAATGATAGTAGGAGGCTTGGTAGGTTTAAGAATAGTTTTTGCTGTACTTTCTATAGTGAAT
AGAGTTAGGCAGGGATATTCACCATTATCGTTTCAGACCCACCTCCCAACCCCGAGGGGACCCGACAGGC
CCGAAGGAATAGAAGAAGAAGGTGGAGAGAGAGACAGAGACAGATCCATTCGATTAGTGAACGGATCTCG
ACGGTATCGCCTTTAAAAGAAAAGGGGGGATTGGGGGGTACAGTGCAGGGGAAAGAATAGTAGACATAAT
AGCAACAGACATACAAACTAAAGAATTACAAAAACAAATTACAAAAATTCAAAATTTTCGGGTTTATTAC
AGGGACAGCAGAGATCCAGTTTATCGATGAGGCCCTTTCGTCTTCACTCGACATTGATTATTGACTAGTT
ATTAATAGTAATCAATTACGGGGTCATTAGTTCATAGCCCATATATGGAGTTCCGCGTTACATAACTTAC
GGTAAATGGCCCGCCTGGCTGACCGCCCAACGACCCCCGCCCATTGACGTCAATAATGACGTATGTTCCC
ATAGTAACGCCAATAGGGACTTTCCATTGACGTCAATGGGTGGAGTATTTACGGTAAACTGCCCACTTGG
CAGTACATCAAGTGTATCATATGCCAAGTACGCCCCCTATTGACGTCAATGACGGTAAATGGCCCGCCTG
GCATTATGCCCAGTACATGACCTTATGGGACTTTCCTACTTGGCAGTACATCTACGTATTAGTCATCGCT
ATTACCATGGTCGAGGTGAGCCCCACGTTCTGCTTCACTCTCCCCATCTCCCCCCCCTCCCCACCCCCAA
TTTTGTATTTATTTATTTTTTAATTATTTTGTGCAGCGATGGGGGCGGGGGGGGGGGGGG
